>Addgene plasmid #103936 | USH1C_PDZ_1 | addgene full sequence | sequence record 200426 | Addgene NGS Result
TTGACAATTAATCATCGGCTCGTATAATGTGTGGAATTGTGAGCGGATAACAATTTCACACAGGAAACAG
TATTCATGTCCCCTATACTAGGTTATTGGAAAATTAAGGGCCTTGTGCAACCCACTCGACTTCTTTTGGA
ATATCTTGAAGAAAAATATGAAGAGCATTTGTATGAGCGCGATGAAGGTGATAAATGGCGAAACAAAAAG
TTTGAATTGGGTTTGGAGTTTCCCAATCTTCCTTATTATATTGATGGTGATGTTAAATTAACACAGTCTA
TGGCCATCATACGTTATATAGCTGACAAGCACAACATGTTGGGTGGTTGTCCAAAAGAGCGTGCAGAGAT
TTCAATGCTTGAAGGAGCGGTTTTGGATATTAGATACGGTGTTTCGAGAATTGCATATAGTAAAGACTTT
GAAACTCTCAAAGTTGATTTTCTTAGCAAGCTACCTGAAATGCTGAAAATGTTCGAAGATCGTTTATGTC
ATAAAACATATTTAAATGGTGATCATGTAACCCATCCTGACTTCATGTTGTATGACGCTCTTGATGTTGT
TTTATACATGGACCCAATGTGCCTGGATGCGTTCCCAAAATTAGTTTGTTTTAAAAAACGTATTGAAGCT
ATCCCACAAATTGATAAGTACTTGAAATCCAGCAAGTATATAGCATGGCCTTTGCAGGGCTGGCAAGCCA
CGTTTGGTGGTGGCGACCATCCTCCAAAATCGGATCTGGAAGTTCTGTTCCAGGGGCCCCTGGGATCCGA
ATATGATCAGCTGACCCCCCGGCGCTCCAGGAAGCTGAAGGAGGTGCGTCTGGACCGTCTGCACCCCGAA
GGCCTCGGCCTGAGTGTGCGTGGTGGCCTGGAGTTTGGCTGTGGGCTCTTCATCTCCCACCTCATCAAAG
GCGGTCAGGCAGACAGCGTCGGGCTCCAGGTAGGGGACGAGATCGTCCGGATCAATGGATATTCCATCTC
CTCCTGTACCCATGAGGAGGTCATCAACCTCATTCGAACCAAGAAAACTGTGTCCATCAAAGTGAGACAC
ATCGGCCTGATCCCCGTGAAAAGCTCTCCTGATGAGTGAGTCGACTCGAGCGGCCGCATCGTGACTGACT
GACGATCTGCCTCGCGCGTTTCGGTGATGACGGTGAAAACCTCTGACACATGCAGCTCCCGGAGACGGTC
ACAGCTTGTCTGTAAGCGGATGCCGGGAGCAGACAAGCCCGTCAGGGCGCGTCAGCGGGTGTTGGCGGGT
GTCGGGGCGCAGCCATGACCCAGTCACGTAGCGATAGCGGAGTGTATAATTCTTGAAGACGAAAGGGCCT
CGTGATACGCCTATTTTTATAGGTTAATGTCATGATAATAATGGTTTCTTAGACGTCAGGTGGCACTTTT
CGGGGAAATGTGCGCGGAACCCCTATTTGTTTATTTTTCTAAATACATTCAAATATGTATCCGCTCATGA
GACAATAACCCTGATAAATGCTTCAATAATATTGAAAAAGGAAGAGTATGAGTATTCAACATTTCCGTGT
CGCCCTTATTCCCTTTTTTGCGGCATTTTGCCTTCCTGTTTTTGCTCACCCAGAAACGCTGGTGAAAGTA
AAAGATGCTGAAGATCAGTTGGGTGCACGAGTGGGTTACATCGAACTGGATCTCAACAGCGGTAAGATCC
TTGAGAGTTTTCGCCCCGAAGAACGTTTTCCAATGATGAGCACTTTTAAAGTTCTGCTATGTGGCGCGGT
ATTATCCCGTGTTGACGCCGGGCAAGAGCAACTCGGTCGCCGCATACACTATTCTCAGAATGACTTGGTT
GAGTACTCACCAGTCACAGAAAAGCATCTTACGGATGGCATGACAGTAAGAGAATTATGCAGTGCTGCCA
TAACCATGAGTGATAACACTGCGGCCAACTTACTTCTGACAACGATCGGAGGACCGAAGGAGCTAACCGC
TTTTTTGCACAACATGGGGGATCATGTAACTCGCCTTGATCGTTGGGAACCGGAGCTGAATGAAGCCATA
CCAAACGACGAGCGTGACACCACGATGCCTGCAGCAATGGCAACAACGTTGCGCAAACTATTAACTGGCG
AACTACTTACTCTAGCTTCCCGGCAACAATTAATAGACTGGATGGAGGCGGATAAAGTTGCAGGACCACT
TCTGCGCTCGGCCCTTCCGGCTGGCTGGTTTATTGCTGATAAATCTGGAGCCGGTGAGCGTGGGTCTCGC
GGTATCATTGCAGCACTGGGGCCAGATGGTAAGCCCTCCCGTATCGTAGTTATCTACACGACGGGGAGTC
AGGCAACTATGGATGAACGAAATAGACAGATCGCTGAGATAGGTGCCTCACTGATTAAGCATTGGTAACT
GTCAGACCAAGTTTACTCATATATACTTTAGATTGATTTAAAACTTCATTTTTAATTTAAAAGGATCTAG
GTGAAGATCCTTTTTGATAATCTCATGACCAAAATCCCTTAACGTGAGTTTTCGTTCCACTGAGCGTCAG
ACCCCGTAGAAAAGATCAAAGGATCTTCTTGAGATCCTTTTTTTCTGCGCGTAATCTGCTGCTTGCAAAC
AAAAAAACCACCGCTACCAGCGGTGGTTTGTTTGCCGGATCAAGAGCTACCAACTCTTTTTCCGAAGGTA
ACTGGCTTCAGCAGAGCGCAGATACCAAATACTGTCCTTCTAGTGTAGCCGTAGTTAGGCCACCACTTCA
AGAACTCTGTAGCACCGCCTACATACCTCGCTCTGCTAATCCTGTTACCAGTGGCTGCTGCCAGTGGCGA
TAAGTCGTGTCTTACCGGGTTGGACTCAAGACGATAGTTACCGGATAAGGCGCAGCGGTCGGGCTGAACG
GGGGGTTCGTGCACACAGCCCAGCTTGGAGCGAACGACCTACACCGAACTGAGATACCTACAGCGTGAGC
TATGAGAAAGCGCCACGCTTCCCGAAGGGAGAAAGGCGGACAGGTATCCGGTAAGCGGCAGGGTCGGAAC
AGGAGAGCGCACGAGGGAGCTTCCAGGGGGAAACGCCTGGTATCTTTATAGTCCTGTCGGGTTTCGCCAC
CTCTGACTTGAGCGTCGATTTTTGTGATGCTCGTCAGGGGGGCGGAGCCTATGGAAAAACGCCAGCAACG
CGGCCTTTTTACGGTTCCTGGCCTTTTGCTGGCCTTTTGCTCACATGTTCTTTCCTGCGTTATCCCCTGA
TTCTGTGGATAACCGTATTACCGCCTTTGAGTGAGCTGATACCGCTCGCCGCAGCCGAACGACCGAGCGC
AGCGAGTCAGTGAGCGAGGAAGCGGAAGAGCGCCTGATGCGGTATTTTCTCCTTACGCATCTGTGCGGTA
TTTCACACCGCATAAATTCCGACACCATCGAATGGCGCAAAACCTTTCGCGGTATGGCATGATAGCGCCC
GGAAGAGAGTCAATTCAGGGTGGTGAATGTGAAACCAGTAACGTTATACGATGTCGCAGAGTATGCCGGT
GTCTCTTATCAGACCGTTTCCCGCGTGGTGAACCAGGCCAGCCACGTTTCTGCGAAAACGCGGGAAAAAG
TGGAAGCGGCGATGGCGGAGCTGAATTACATTCCCAACCGCGTGGCACAACAACTGGCGGGCAAACAGTC
GTTGCTGATTGGCGTTGCCACCTCCAGTCTGGCCCTGCACGCGCCGTCGCAAATTGTCGCGGCGATTAAA
TCTCGCGCCGATCAACTGGGTGCCAGCGTGGTGGTGTCGATGGTAGAACGAAGCGGCGTCGAAGCCTGTA
AAGCGGCGGTGCACAATCTTCTCGCGCAACGCGTCAGTGGGCTGATCATTAACTATCCGCTGGATGACCA
GGATGCCATTGCTGTGGAAGCTGCCTGCACTAATGTTCCGGCGTTATTTCTTGATGTCTCTGACCAGACA
CCCATCAACAGTATTATTTTCTCCCATGAAGACGGTACGCGACTGGGCGTGGAGCATCTGGTCGCATTGG
GTCACCAGCAAATCGCGCTGTTAGCGGGCCCATTAAGTTCTGTCTCGGCGCGTCTGCGTCTGGCTGGCTG
GCATAAATATCTCACTCGCAATCAAATTCAGCCGATAGCGGAACGGGAAGGCGACTGGAGTGCCATGTCC
GGTTTTCAACAAACCATGCAAATGCTGAATGAGGGCATCGTTCCCACTGCGATGCTGGTTGCCAACGATC
AGATGGCGCTGGGCGCAATGCGCGCCATTACCGAGTCCGGGCTGCGCGTTGGTGCGGATATCTCGGTAGT
GGGATACGACGATACCGAAGACAGCTCATGTTATATCCCGCCGTTAACCACCATCAAACAGGATTTTCGC
CTGCTGGGGCAAACCAGCGTGGACCGCTTGCTGCAACTCTCTCAGGGCCAGGCGGTGAAGGGCAATCAGC
TGTTGCCCGTCTCACTGGTGAAAAGAAAAACCACGCTAGCGCCCAATACGCAAACCGCCTCTCCCCGCGC
GTTGGCCGATTCATTAATGCAGCTGGCACGACAGGTTTCCCGACTGGAAAGCGGGCAGTGAGCGCAACGC
AATTAATGTAAGTTAGCTCACTCATTAGGCACCCCAGGCTTTACACTTTATGCTTCCGGCTCGTATGTTG
TGTGGAATTGTGAGCGGATAACAATTTCACACAGGAAACAGCTATGACCATGATTACGGATTCACTGGCC
GTCGTTTTACAACGTCGTGACTGGGAAAACCCTGGCGTTACCCAACTTAATCGCCTTGCAGCACATCCCC
CTTTCGCCAGCTGGCGTAATAGCGAAGAGGCCCGCACCGATCGCCCTTCCCAACAGTTGCGCAGCCTGAA
TGGCGAATGGCGCTTTGCCTGGTTTCCGGCACCAGAAGCGGTGCCGGAAAGCTGGCTGGAGTGCGATCTT
CCTGAGGCCGATACTGTCGTCGTCCCCTCAAACTGGCAGATGCACGGTTACGATGCGCCCATCTACACCA
ACGTGACCTATCCCATTACGGTCAATCCGCCGTTTGTTCCCACGGAGAATCCGACGGGTTGTTACTCGCT
CACATTTAATGTTGATGAAAGCTGGCTACAGGAAGGCCAGACGCGAATTATTTTTGATGGCGTTGGAATT
AGCTTATCGACTGCACGGTGCACCAATGCTTCTGGCGTCAGGCAGCCATCGGAAGCTGTGGTATGGCTGT
GCAGGTCGTAAATCACTGCATAATTCGTGTCGCTCAAGGCGCACTCCCGTTCTGGATAATGTTTTTTGCG
CCGACATCATAACGGTTCTGGCAAATATTCTGAAATGAGCTG
Features (pLannotate 1.2.2; 17 found; start..end, strand, type, name):
      1..29      +  promoter       tac promoter: strong E. coli promoter; hybrid between the trp and lac UV5 promoters
     37..53      +  protein_bind   lac operator: The lac repressor binds to the lac operator to inhibit transcription in E. coli. This inhibition can be relieved by adding lactose or isopropyl-β-D-thiogalactopyranoside (IPTG). lac repressor encoded by lacI
     76..729     +  CDS            GST26_SCHJA: Experimental evidence at protein level: Swiss-Prot protein existence level 1. GST isoenzymes appear to play a central role in the parasite detoxification system. Other functions are also suspected including a role in increasing the solubility of haematin in the parasite gut. From Schistosoma japonicum (Blood fluke).
    769..1086    +  CDS            USH1C (fragment): USH1C_HUMAN - Also known as AIE75. Experimental evidence at protein level: Swiss-Prot protein existence level 1. Anchoring/scaffolding protein that is a part of the functional network formed by USH1C, USH1G, CDH23 and MYO7A that mediates mechanotransduction in cochlear hair cells. Required for normal development and maintenance of cochlear hair cell bundles (By similarity). As part of the intermicrovillar adhesion complex/IMAC plays a role in brush border differentiation, controlling microvilli organization and length. Probably plays a central regulatory role in the assembly of the complex, re
   1127..1166    +  CDS            rop (fragment): Rop protein, which maintains plasmids at low copy number; rop
   1268..1308    +  misc_feature   bom (fragment): basis of mobility region from pBR322
   1413..1517    +  promoter       AmpR promoter: bla
   1518..2378    +  CDS            AmpR: β-lactamase; bla; confers resistance to ampicillin, carbenicillin, and related antibiotics
   2549..3137    +  rep_origin     ori: high-copy-number ColE1/pMB1/pBR322/pUC origin of replication
   3323..3374    -  misc_feature   bom (fragment): basis of mobility region from pBR322
   3381..3458    +  promoter       lacI promoter: lacI
   3459..4541    +  CDS            lacI: lac repressor; lacI; The lac repressor binds to the lac operator to inhibit transcription in E. coli. This inhibition can be relieved by adding lactose or isopropyl-β-D-thiogalactopyranoside (IPTG).
   4554..4575    +  protein_bind   CAP binding site: CAP binding activates transcription in the presence of cAMP. E. coli catabolite activator protein
   4590..4620    +  promoter       lac promoter: promoter for the E. coli lac operon
   4628..4644    +  protein_bind   lac operator: The lac repressor binds to the lac operator to inhibit transcription in E. coli. This inhibition can be relieved by adding lactose or isopropyl-β-D-thiogalactopyranoside (IPTG). lac repressor encoded by lacI
   4664..4837    +  CDS            lacZα: LacZα fragment of β-galactosidase; lacZ fragment
   5101..5217    -  CDS            yciV (fragment): RNAAM_ECOLI - Also known as trpH From Escherichia coli (strain K12).
