[The description below was written by a language model from this plasmid's Addgene catalogue record and pLannotate feature annotations shown in this document.]
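Description:
USH1C_PDZ_1 is a bacterial expression plasmid built on the pGEX-6P-1 backbone for producing the first PDZ domain of human USH1C (harmonin, also recorded as PDZ-73 or P73) as a glutathione S-transferase fusion in E. coli. The sequenced record is 5,292 nt. It is maintained through a ColE1/pMB1-type origin and selected with ampicillin via the β-lactamase gene and its own promoter. Short fragments of rop and the pBR322 bom region, a lacZα segment with its lac promoter, operator and CAP site, and a small piece of E. coli yciV are also annotated; these appear to be backbone remnants with no evident role in expression of the insert.

The expression cassette begins with the strong hybrid tac promoter followed by a lac operator. The plasmid carries its own lacI gene, so transcription is held off by lac repressor and switched on by adding IPTG. Downstream lies the Schistosoma japonicum GST coding sequence, and after a short linker comes a roughly 320 bp fragment of USH1C corresponding to the PDZ1 domain. This places GST at the N terminus of the domain. The linker region is not annotated in the feature table, and the restriction sites used for cloning are recorded as unknown.

The GST moiety allows affinity capture of the fusion on glutathione resin. According to the record, the construct is intended for expression and purification of the isolated PDZ domain, and it was deposited in connection with a study mapping binding specificity across the PDZ domain family.
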