Addgene plasmid #103936: USH1C_PDZ_1
Purpose: Protein expression and purification of P73 PDZ1 domain
Depositing lab: Sachdev Sidhu. Depositing organization: University of Toronto. Publication: A specificity map for the PDZ domain family. Tonikian R, Zhang Y, Sazinsky SL, Currell B, Yeh JH, Reva B, Held HA, Appleton BA, Evangelista M, Wu Y, Xin X, Chan AC, Seshagiri S, Lasky LA, Sander C, Boone C, Bader GD, Sidhu SS. PLoS Biol. 2008 Sep 30;6(9):e239. doi: 10.1371/journal.pbio.0060239. PubMed 18828675.
Backbone
  Vector backbone: pGEX-6P-1
  Backbone size w/o insert (bp): 4984
  Vector type: Bacterial Expression
Growth in bacteria
  Bacterial resistance: Ampicillin, 50 μg/mL
  Growth temperature: 37°C
  Growth strain: DH5alpha
  Copy number: Unknown
Gene/Insert
  Gene/Insert name: USH1C (alt name: P73 PDZ1)
  Species: H. sapiens (human)
  Entrez Gene: USH1C (a.k.a. AIE-75, DFNB18, DFNB18A, NY-CO-37, NY-CO-38, PDZ-45, PDZ-73, PDZ-73/NY-CO-38, PDZ73, PDZD7C, ush1cpst)
  Promoter: tac
  Tag / fusion protein: GST (N terminal on backbone)
  Cloning method: Restriction Enzyme; 5′ cloning site unknown (unknown if destroyed); 3′ cloning site unknown (unknown if destroyed)
  Sequencing primers: 5′ pGEX Fwd
Terms and licenses: Academic/Nonprofit Terms; Industry Terms: Not Available to Industry
How to cite: USH1C_PDZ_1 was a gift from Sachdev Sidhu (Addgene plasmid # 103936 ; http://n2t.net/addgene:103936 ; RRID:Addgene_103936)
